Addgene plasmid #147393: pAc5.1B-EGFP-CeAIN2_254-400-HsTNRC6C_1207-1690_R
Purpose: Insect Expression of CeAIN2_254-400-HsTNRC6C_1207-1690
Depositing lab: Elisa Izaurralde. Depositing organization: Max Planck Institute for Developmental Biology. Publication: The interactions of GW182 proteins with PABP and deadenylases are required for both translational repression and degradation of miRNA targets. Huntzinger E, Kuzuoglu-Ozturk D, Braun JE, Eulalio A, Wohlbold L, Izaurralde E. Nucleic Acids Res. 2013 Jan;41(2):978-94. doi: 10.1093/nar/gks1078. Epub 2012 Nov 21. PubMed 23172285.
Backbone
  Vector backbone: Unknown
  Vector type: Insect Expression
Growth in bacteria
  Bacterial resistance: Ampicillin, 100 μg/mL
  Growth temperature: 37°C
  Growth strain: DH5alpha
  Copy number: Low Copy
Gene/Insert
  Gene/Insert name: CeAIN2_254-400-HsTNRC6C_1207-1690
  Species: H. sapiens (human), C. elegans (nematode)
  Mutation: Deletion of 2 AA (SD) at position 378-379 compared to the sequence given by NCBI: AF000196.1
  Entrez Gene: TNRC6C
  Cloning method: Unknown
Terms and licenses: Academic/Nonprofit Terms; Industry Terms: Not Available to Industry
Depositor comments: Plasmids from this collection were made available to the research community and donated after the lab closed. Please note that the sequence provided by the depositing laboratory may be theoretical/predicted or based on Sanger sequencing results. There may be discrepancies between sequencing results obtained by Addgene and the depositor sequence. If an Addgene verified sequence is not available, please contact before placing your order to request that our lab fully sequence the plasmid.
How to cite: pAc5.1B-EGFP-CeAIN2_254-400-HsTNRC6C_1207-1690_R was a gift from Elisa Izaurralde (Addgene plasmid # 147393 ; http://n2t.net/addgene:147393 ; RRID:Addgene_147393)
