[The description below was written by a language model from this plasmid's Addgene catalogue record and pLannotate feature annotations shown in this document.]
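Description:
pAc5.1B-EGFP-CeAIN2_254-400-HsTNRC6C_1207-1690_R is a 7,953 nt insect-cell expression plasmid. The catalogue lists the backbone as unknown, but the name and annotated parts point to a pAc5.1-type vector. It is propagated in E. coli through a ColE1/pUC-family origin and selected with ampicillin via the β-lactamase gene and its bla promoter. The origin is annotated as a high-copy type, whereas the repository entry lists the plasmid as low copy. Short fragments of a tetracycline resistance gene and of SV40 large T antigen are also detected; these are most likely non-functional backbone remnants. No marker for selection in insect cells is annotated.

Expression is driven by the Drosophila melanogaster actin 5C promoter, a strong constitutive promoter commonly used in Drosophila cell lines, and the transcript ends at an SV40 polyadenylation signal. The coding region begins with EGFP, followed by a chimeric insert that joins residues 254–400 of C. elegans AIN-2 to residues 1207–1690 of human TNRC6C. The feature table annotates only the TNRC6C portion. The unannotated gap between EGFP and TNRC6C is about the right size to hold the AIN-2 segment. The depositor notes a two-residue (SD) deletion at positions 378–379 relative to the reference sequence. A V5 epitope tag lies downstream of the insert, but the record does not say whether it is translated in frame.

AIN-2 and TNRC6C are both GW182-family proteins, which act as scaffolds in miRNA-mediated silencing. TNRC6C links Argonaute proteins to the CCR4-NOT and PAN deadenylase complexes. The associated study examined how GW182 interactions with PABP and deadenylases contribute to translational repression and decay of miRNA targets. This fluorescently tagged chimera would suit domain-swap, interaction or localisation assays in insect cells, although the record states its purpose only as insect expression. The meaning of the "_R" suffix in the name is not explained.
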