Features (pLannotate 1.2.2; 10 found; start..end, strand, type, name):
     56..2568    +  promoter       Ac5 promoter: Drosophila melanogaster actin 5C promoter
   2588..3304    +  CDS            EGFP: EGFP is a basic (constitutively fluorescent) green fluorescent protein published in 1996, derived from Aequorea victoria. It is reported to be a rapidly-maturing weak dimer with moderate acid sensitivity.
   3758..5209    +  CDS            TNRC6C (fragment): TNR6C_HUMAN - Also known as KIAA1582. Experimental evidence at protein level: Swiss-Prot protein existence level 1. Plays a role in RNA-mediated gene silencing by micro-RNAs (miRNAs). Required for miRNA-dependent translational repression of complementary mRNAs by argonaute family proteins. As scaffoldng protein associates with argonaute proteins bound to partially complementary mRNAs and simultaneously can recruit CCR4-NOT and PAN deadenylase complexes. From Homo sapiens (Human).
   5238..5279    +  CDS            V5 tag: epitope tag from simian virus 5
   5379..5513    -  polyA_signal   SV40 poly(A) signal: SV40 polyadenylation signal
   5536..5620    -  CDS            large T antigen (fragment): large T antigen from SV40 (simian virus 40)
   5621..6091    +  CDS            TcR (fragment): tetracycline efflux protein; tet; confers resistance to tetracycline
   6135..6723    -  rep_origin     ori: high-copy-number ColE1/pMB1/pBR322/pUC origin of replication
   6894..7754    -  CDS            AmpR: β-lactamase; bla; confers resistance to ampicillin, carbenicillin, and related antibiotics
   7755..7859    -  promoter       AmpR promoter: bla
>Addgene plasmid #147393 | pAc5.1B-EGFP-CeAIN2_254-400-HsTNRC6C_1207-1690_R | depositor full sequence | sequence record 289840 | Full Sequence
CTTCAAGGAATTAATTCTATATTCTAAAAACACAAATGATACTTCTAAAAAAAATCATGAATGGCATCAA
CTCTGAATCAAATCTTTGCAGATGCACCTACTTCTCATTTCCACTGTCACATCATTTTTCCAGATCTCGC
TGCCTGTTATGTGGCCCACAAACCAAGACACGTTTTATGGCCATTAAAGCTGGCTGATCGTCGCCAAACA
CCAAATACATATCAATATGTACATTCGAGAAAGAAGCGATCAAAGAAGCGTCTTCGGGCGAGTAGGAGAA
TGCGGAGGAGAAGGAGAACGAGCTGATCTAGTATCTCTCCACAATCCAATGCCAACTGACCAACTGGCCA
TATTCGGAGCAATTTGAAGCCAATTTCCATCGCCTGGCGATCGCTCCATTCTTGGCTATATGTTTTTCAC
CGTTCCCGGGGCCATTTTCAAAGACTCGTCGGTAAGATAAGATTGTGTCACTCGCTGTCTCTCTTCATTT
GTCGAAGAATGCTGAGGAATTTCGCGATGACGTCGGCGAGTATTTTGAAGAATGAGAATAATTTGTATTT
ATACGAAAATCAGTTAGTGGAATTTTCTACAAAAACATGTTATCTATAGATAATTTTGTTGCAAAATATG
TTGACTATGACAAAGATTGTATGTATATACCTTTAATGTATTCTCATTTTCTTATGTATTTATAATGGCA
ATGATGATACTGATGATATTTTAAGATGATGCCAGACCACAGGCTGATTTCTGCGTCTTTTGCCGAACGC
AGTGCATGTGCGGTTGTTGTTTTTTGGAATAGTTTCAATTTTCGGACTGTCCGCTTTGATTTCAGTTTCT
TGGCTTATTCAAAAAGCAAAGTAAAGCCAAAAAAGCGAGATGGCAATACCAAATGCGGCAAAACGGTAGT
GGAAGGAAAGGGGTGCGGGGCAGCGGAAGGAAGGGTGGGGCGGGGCGTGGCGGGGTCTGTGGCTGGGCGC
GACGTCACCGACGTTGGAGCCACTCCTTTGACCATGTGTGCGTGTGTGTATTATTCGTGTCTCGCCACTC
GCCGGTTGTTTTTTTCTTTTTATCTCGCTCTCTCTAGCGCCATCTCGTACGCATGCTCAACGCACCGCAT
GTTGCCGTGTCCTTTATGCGTCATTTTGGCTCGAAATAGGCAATTATTTAAACAAAGATTAGTCAACGAA
AACGCTAAAATAAATAAGTCTACAATATGGTTACTTATTGCCATGTGTGTGCAGCCAACGATAGCAACAA
AAGCAACAACACAGTGGCTTTCCCTCTTTCACTTTTTGTTTGCAAGCGCGTGCGAGCAAGACGGCACGAC
CGGCAAACGCAATTACGCTGACAAAGAGCAGACGAAGTTTTGGCCGAAAAACATCAAGGCGCCTGATACG
AATGCATTTGCAATAACAATTGCGATATTTAATATTGTTTATGAAGCTGTTTGACTTCAAAACACACAAA
AAAAAAAATAAAACAAATTATTTGAAAGAGAATTAGGAATCGGACAGCTTATCGTTACGGGCTAACAGCA
CACCGAGACGAAATAGCTTACCTGACGTCACAGCCTCTGGAAGAACTGCCGCCAAGCAGAGAGAGAGAGA
AAAAGAGGGAGAGCAGCTTAGACCGCATGTGCTTGTGTGTGAGGCGTCTCTCTCTTCGTCTCCTGTTTGC
GCAAACGCATAGACTGCACTGAGAAAATCGATTACCTATTTTTTATGAATGAATATTTGCACTATTACTA
TTCAAAACTATTAAGATAGCAATCACATTCAATAGCCAAATACTATACCACCTGAGCGATGCAACGAAAT
GATCAATTTGAGCAAAAATGCTGCATATTTAGGACGGCATCATTATAGAAATGCTTCTTGCTGTGTACTT
TTCTCTCGTCTGGCAGCTGTTTCGCCGTTATTGTTAAAACCGGCTTAAGTTAGGTGTGTTTTCTACGACT
AGTGATGCCCCTACTAGAAGATGTGTGTTGCACAAATGTCCCTGAATAACCAATTTGAAGTGCAGATAGC
AGTAAACGTAAGCTAATATGAATATTATTTAACTGTAATGTTTTAATATCGCTGGACATTACTAATAAAC
CCACTATAAACACATGTACATATGTATGTTTTGGCATACAATGAGTAGTTGGGGAAAAAATGTGTAAAAG
CACCGTGACCATCACAGCATAAAGATAACCAGCTGAAGTATCGAATATGAGTAACCCCCAAATTGAATCA
CATGCCGCAACTGATAGGACCCATGGAAGTACACTCTTCATGGCGATATACAAGACACACACAAGCACGA
ACACCCAGTTGCGGAGGAAATTCTCCGTAAATGAAAACCCAATCGGCGAACAATTCATACCCATATATGG
TAAAAGTTTTGAACGCGACTTGAGAGCGGAGAGCATTGCGGCTGATAAGGTTTTAGCGCTAAGCGGGCTT
TATAAAACGGGCTGCGGGACCAGTTTTCATATCACTACCGTTTGAGTTCTTGTGCTGTGTGGATACTCCT
CCCGACACAAAGCCGCTCCATCAGCCAGCAGTCGTCTAATCCAGAGACCCCGGATCGGGGTACCAACATG
GTGAGCAAGGGCGAGGAGCTGTTCACCGGGGTGGTGCCCATCCTGGTCGAGCTGGACGGCGACGTAAACG
GCCACAAGTTCAGCGTGTCCGGCGAGGGCGAGGGCGATGCCACCTACGGCAAGCTGACCCTGAAGTTCAT
CTGCACCACCGGCAAGCTGCCCGTGCCCTGGCCCACCCTCGTGACCACCCTGACCTACGGCGTGCAGTGC
TTCAGCCGCTACCCCGACCACATGAAGCAGCACGACTTCTTCAAGTCCGCCATGCCCGAAGGCTACGTCC
AGGAGCGCACCATCTTCTTCAAGGACGACGGCAACTACAAGACCCGCGCCGAGGTGAAGTTCGAGGGCGA
CACCCTGGTGAACCGCATCGAGCTGAAGGGCATCGACTTCAAGGAGGACGGCAACATCCTGGGGCACAAG
CTGGAGTACAACTACAACAGCCACAACGTCTATATCATGGCCGACAAGCAGAAGAACGGCATCAAGGTGA
ACTTCAAGATCCGCCACAACATCGAGGACGGCAGCGTGCAGCTCGCCGACCACTACCAGCAGAACACCCC
CATCGGCGACGGCCCCGTGCTGCTGCCCGACAACCACTACCTGAGCACCCAGTCCGCCCTGAGCAAAGAC
CCCAACGAGAAGCGCGATCACATGGTCCTGCTGGAGTTCGTGACCGCCGCCGGGATCACTCTCGGCATGG
ACGAGCTGTACAAGCCAAGCTTAATGGATGATTATTCAATGTGGACTGATGAGAATGATGAAGACGCGAA
AAAGAAAAAATCGTTGAGAGATAAGGGATTGAGTGGATGGGGTGATGCTGATGTATCAAACAGTAAACCA
ATTCGCCGTTGGATTGTGCCAGAAGGCCAAGAAGAAGACTTTGAAACGGCAATGGAACGATGTCCAAGTC
ATTTGAAAAAGAAAGCATTGAATGAAGAAGCTCTTCGTCGACGTTTAACATCTGAAAATCCACAAATAGT
GGCACAAGCTCAACAACAAGCCGAAGAAGAGGCGAATGCTATGATGAGGATTGGACGAAGACCCATTGTT
CCCAGTGGATGGGGTGATATTCCATCTGAAATTAGTACTGACAAGTCAGAATTCGATCAAAGCTCGTCAC
GTGGTTGGGATGAAGGAAGTATAAGCGGTGGTGGAAGTTGCGGCCGCGCCCAGGCCCTGCTCGTGAAGCA
GCCACCACCGCCACCGCCCCCGCCGCACCTGTCTCTGCACCCCTCTGCAGGCAAATCGGCCATGGACAGC
TTCCCCTCGCACCCACAGACTCCCGGCCTACCTGACCTGCAGACCAAAGAGCAGCAGTCTTCACCCAACA
CCTTTGCTCCTTACCCTCTCGCTGGACTGAACCCAAACATGAATGTCAACAGCATGGACATGACCGGTGG
CTTGTCGGTGAAGGACCCATCCCAGTCCCAGTCACGCCTCCCCCAGTGGACGCACCCCAACTCCATGGAT
AACTTGCCCAGTGCCGCTTCCCCCCTGGAGCAGAACCCTAGCAAGCATGGTGCTATCCCTGGAGGTCTAA
GCATTGGGCCTCCAGGTAAGTCCTCCATTGATGACTCCTATGGCCGGTACGATTTAATCCAGAACAGTGA
GTCACCAGCCAGTCCTCCCGTAGCTGTTCCCCATAGCTGGTCACGTGCCAAATCTGACAGTGATAAAATC
TCAAATGGCTCTAGCATCAACTGGCCCCCAGAATTCCATCCGGGAGTTCCATGGAAAGGACTGCAGAATA
TTGACCCTGAGAATGACCCTGACGTCACTCCTGGCAGTGTCCCCACTGGGCCTACCATCAACACCACCAT
CCAGGATGTCAACCGCTACCTCCTCAAGAGTGGAGGTAAACTGTCAGACATCAAATCGACGTGGTCCTCT
GGCCCTACCTCCCACACGCAAGCCTCTCTGTCTCATGAACTATGGAAGGTGCCCAGAAACAGTACTGCAC
CCACGAGGCCACCTCCAGGGTTAACCAATCCCAAGCCCTCCTCCACCTGGGGTGCCAGCCCCCTCGGCTG
GACCAGCTCCTACTCCTCGGGTTCTGCCTGGAGCACCGACACCTCAGGAAGAACCAGCAGCTGGCTCGTT
CTTCGAAACCTCACTCCCCAGATTGATGGTTCTACACTGCGGACATTGTGTTTGCAACATGGGCCTCTTA
TCACATTCCACCTGAATCTGACTCAAGGCAATGCTGTGGTCCGGTACAGCTCCAAGGAGGAGGCTGCCAA
GGCCCAGAAGTCTCTGCACATGTGCGTCCTGGGAAACACTACCATCCTGGCCGAGTTCGCTGGTGAAGAA
GAAGTGAATCGCTTCTTAGCCCAAGGCCAGGCGCTGCCACCCACTTCCAGCTGGCAGTCCAGCAGCGCGT
CCAGCCAGCCGCGGCTCAGCGCAGCGGGCAGCTCCCATGGCCTGGTACGCAGCGACGCTGGCCACTGGAA
CGCCCCGTGCCTGGGTGGCAAGGGGAGCAGTGAGCTGCTGTGGGGCGGGGTGCCCCAGTACTCCAGCAGC
CTGTGGGGCCCGCCCAGCGCCGACGACAGCAGGGTGATAGGCAGCCCCACGCCGCTAACCACCCTGCTGC
CTGGGGACCTGCTCAGCGGGGAGTCCCTGTAGTAATCTAGAGGGCCCGCGGTTCGAAGGTAAGCCTATCC
CTAACCCTCTCCTCGGTCTCGATTCTACGCGTACCGGTCATCATCACCATCACCATTGAGTTTAAACCCG
CTGATCAGCCTCGACTGTGCCTTCTAAGGCCTGAGCTCGCTGATCAGCCTCGATCGAGGATCCAGACATG
ATAAGATACATTGATGAGTTTGGACAAACCACAACTAGAATGCAGTGAAAAAAATGCTTTATTTGTGAAA
TTTGTGATGCTATTGCTTTATTTGTAACCATTATAAGCTGCAATAAACAAGTTAACAACAACAATTGCAT
TCATTTTATGTTTCAGGTTCAGGGGGAGGTGTGGGAGGTTTTTTAAAGCAAGTAAAACCTCTACAAATGT
GGTATGGCTGATTATGATCAGTCGACCGATGCCCTTGAGAGCCTTCAACCCAGTCAGCTCCTTCCGGTGG
GCGCGGGGCATGACTATCGTCGCCGCACTTATGACTGTCTTCTTTATCATGCAACTCGTAGGACAGGTGC
CGGCAGCGCTCTGGGTCATTTTCGGCGAGGACCGCTTTCGCTGGAGCGCGACGATGATCGGCCTGTCGCT
TGCGGTATTCGGAATCTTGCACGCCCTCGCTCAAGCCTTCGTCACTGGTCCCGCCACCAAACGTTTCGGC
GAGAAGCAGGCCATTATCGCCGGCATGGCGGCCGACGCGCTGGGCTACGTCTTGCTGGCGTTCGCGACGC
GAGGCTGGATGGCCTTCCCCATTATGATTCTTCTCGCTTCCGGCGGCATCGGGATGCCCGCGTTGCAGGC
CATGCTGTCCAGGCAGGTAGATGACGACCATCAGGGACAGCTTCAAGGATCGCTCGCGGCTCTTACCAGC
CAGCAAAAGGCCAGGAACCGTAAAAAGGCCGCGTTGCTGGCGTTTTTCCATAGGCTCCGCCCCCCTGACG
AGCATCACAAAAATCGACGCTCAAGTCAGAGGTGGCGAAACCCGACAGGACTATAAAGATACCAGGCGTT
TCCCCCTGGAAGCTCCCTCGTGCGCTCTCCTGTTCCGACCCTGCCGCTTACCGGATACCTGTCCGCCTTT
CTCCCTTCGGGAAGCGTGGCGCTTTCTCAATGCTCACGCTGTAGGTATCTCAGTTCGGTGTAGGTCGTTC
GCTCCAAGCTGGGCTGTGTGCACGAACCCCCCGTTCAGCCCGACCGCTGCGCCTTATCCGGTAACTATCG
TCTTGAGTCCAACCCGGTAAGACACGACTTATCGCCACTGGCAGCAGCCACTGGTAACAGGATTAGCAGA
GCGAGGTATGTAGGCGGTGCTACAGAGTTCTTGAAGTGGTGGCCTAACTACGGCTACACTAGAAGGACAG
TATTTGGTATCTGCGCTCTGCTGAAGCCAGTTACCTTCGGAAAAAGAGTTGGTAGCTCTTGATCCGGCAA
ACAAACCACCGCTGGTAGCGGTGGTTTTTTTGTTTGCAAGCAGCAGATTACGCGCAGAAAAAAAGGATCT
CAAGAAGATCCTTTGATCTTTTCTACGGGGTCTGACGCTCAGTGGAACGAAAACTCACGTTAAGGGATTT
TGGTCATGAGATTATCAAAAAGGATCTTCACCTAGATCCTTTTAAATTAAAAATGAAGTTTTAAATCAAT
CTAAAGTATATATGAGTAAACTTGGTCTGACAGTTACCAATGCTTAATCAGTGAGGCACCTATCTCAGCG
ATCTGTCTATTTCGTTCATCCATAGTTGCCTGACTCCCCGTCGTGTAGATAACTACGATACGGGAGGGCT
TACCATCTGGCCCCAGTGCTGCAATGATACCGCGAGACCCACGCTCACCGGCTCCAGATTTATCAGCAAT
AAACCAGCCAGCCGGAAGGGCCGAGCGCAGAAGTGGTCCTGCAACTTTATCCGCCTCCATCCAGTCTATT
AATTGTTGCCGGGAAGCTAGAGTAAGTAGTTCGCCAGTTAATAGTTTGCGCAACGTTGTTGCCATTGCTG
CAGGCATCGTGGTGTCACGCTCGTCGTTTGGTATGGCTTCATTCAGCTCCGGTTCCCAACGATCAAGGCG
AGTTACATGATCCCCCATGTTGTGCAAAAAAGCGGTTAGCTCCTTCGGTCCTCCGATCGTTGTCAGAAGT
AAGTTGGCCGCAGTGTTATCACTCATGGTTATGGCAGCACTGCATAATTCTCTTACTGTCATGCCATCCG
TAAGATGCTTTTCTGTGACTGGTGAGTACTCAACCAAGTCATTCTGAGAATAGTGTATGCGGCGACCGAG
TTGCTCTTGCCCGGCGTCAACACGGGATAATACCGCGCCACATAGCAGAACTTTAAAAGTGCTCATCATT
GGAAAACGTTCTTCGGGGCGAAAACTCTCAAGGATCTTACCGCTGTTGAGATCCAGTTCGATGTAACCCA
CTCGTGCACCCAACTGATCTTCAGCATCTTTTACTTTCACCAGCGTTTCTGGGTGAGCAAAAACAGGAAG
GCAAAATGCCGCAAAAAAGGGAATAAGGGCGACACGGAAATGTTGAATACTCATACTCTTCCTTTTTCAA
TATTATTGAAGCATTTATCAGGGTTATTGTCTCATGAGCGGATACATATTTGAATGTATTTAGAAAAATA
AACAAATAGGGGTTCCGCGCACATTTCCCCGAAAAGTGCCACCTGACGTCTAAGAAACCATTATTATCAT
GACATTAACCTATAAAAATAGGCGTATCACGAGGCCCTTTCGT
